Addgene plasmid #249077: pEvolvR-mCherry-eNme2.C.NR-nCas9(D16A)-PolI5MΔ
Purpose: Expresses nucleus-localized eNme2.C.NR-nCas9 (D16A) fused to PolI5MΔ and mCherry using a CMV promoter. Includes a GFP cassette flanked by BsmbI cut sites to knock in and coexpress user-defined gRNAs.
Depositing lab: John Dueber & David Schaffer. Depositing organization: University of California, Berkeley. Publication: Nickase fidelity drives EvolvR-mediated diversification in mammalian cells. Hurtado JE, Schieferecke AJ, Halperin SO, Guan J, Aidlen D, Schaffer DV, Dueber JE. Nat Commun. 2025 Apr 19;16(1):3723. doi: 10.1038/s41467-025-58414-0. PubMed 40253348.
Backbone
  Vector backbone: n/a
  Vector type: Mammalian Expression, CRISPR
Growth in bacteria
  Bacterial resistance: Ampicillin, 100 μg/mL
  Growth temperature: 37°C
  Growth strain: NEB Stable
  Copy number: High Copy
Gene/Insert
  Gene/Insert name: eNme2.C.NR-nCas9-PolI5MΔ
  Species: Synthetic
  Mutation: deletion of PolI5M N-terminal flap endonuclease domain (aa 1-325)
  Promoter: CMV
  Tag / fusion protein: mCherry (N terminal on backbone)
  Cloning method: Golden Gate
  Sequencing primers: 5′ n/a
Terms and licenses: Academic/Nonprofit Terms; Industry Terms: Not Available to Industry
How to cite: pEvolvR-mCherry-eNme2.C.NR-nCas9(D16A)-PolI5MΔ was a gift from John Dueber & David Schaffer (Addgene plasmid # 249077 ; http://n2t.net/addgene:249077 ; RRID:Addgene_249077)
