[The description below was written by a language model from this plasmid's Addgene catalogue record and pLannotate feature annotations shown in this document.]
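Description:
pEvolvR-mCherry-eNme2.C.NR-nCas9(D16A)-PolI5MΔ is an 11,079-nt mammalian expression and CRISPR plasmid that delivers an EvolvR targeted-diversification system together with its guide RNA scaffold. No named backbone is recorded, but the feature table shows pBluescript-like remnants (lac promoter/operator, T3 and T7 promoters, lacZα fragment, f1 ori). The plasmid is maintained in E. coli through a high-copy ColE1/pUC origin and selected with ampicillin via the β-lactamase gene.

The main cassette uses the CMV enhancer and promoter to drive one fusion protein, followed by a synthetic poly(A) signal. This protein consists of N-terminal mCherry, an engineered Neisseria meningitidis-type Cas9 variant (eNme2.C.NR) carrying the D16A nickase mutation, and a fragment of E. coli DNA polymerase I. The polymerase portion, PolI5MΔ, is the PolI5M variant lacking its N-terminal flap endonuclease domain (residues 1–325). The record describes the protein as nucleus-localized, although no localization signals are annotated in the feature table. In the EvolvR approach, the nickase is guided to a chosen site and the tethered polymerase resynthesizes DNA from the nick, introducing mutations into the adjacent region. The mCherry fusion allows expressing cells to be identified.

Upstream, a human U6 promoter precedes a superfolder GFP dropout cassette with bacterial terminators, followed by the Nm tracrRNA scaffold. The GFP cassette is flanked by BsmBI sites, so Golden Gate insertion of a user-defined spacer replaces it. Loss of GFP presumably serves as a cloning screen, and the guide RNA is then coexpressed from the same plasmid. The associated publication title concerns the role of nickase fidelity in EvolvR-mediated diversification in mammalian cells.
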