Features (pLannotate 1.2.2; 24 found; start..end, strand, type, name):
      1..589     +  rep_origin     ori: high-copy-number ColE1/pMB1/pBR322/pUC origin of replication
    772..864     +  CDS            lacI (fragment): lac repressor; lacI; The lac repressor binds to the lac operator to inhibit transcription in E. coli. This inhibition can be relieved by adding lactose or isopropyl-β-D-thiogalactopyranoside (IPTG).
    877..898     +  protein_bind   CAP binding site: CAP binding activates transcription in the presence of cAMP. E. coli catabolite activator protein
    913..943     +  promoter       lac promoter: promoter for the E. coli lac operon
    947..969     +  protein_bind   lac operator (fragment): The lac repressor binds to the lac operator to inhibit transcription in E. coli. This inhibition can be relieved by adding lactose or isopropyl-β-D-thiogalactopyranoside (IPTG). lac repressor encoded by lacI
   1012..1030    +  promoter       T3 promoter: promoter for bacteriophage T3 RNA polymerase
   1043..1069    +  misc_feature   MCS (fragment): pBluescript multiple cloning site
   1083..1109    +  promoter       UbC promoter (fragment): human ubiquitin C promoter
   1153..1393    +  promoter       U6 promoter: RNA polymerase III promoter for human U6 snRNA
   1575..2288    +  CDS            superfolder GFP: GFP variant that folds robustly even when fused to poorly folded proteins (Pédelacq et al., 2006)
   2300..2371    +  terminator     rrnB T1 terminator: transcription terminator T1 from the E. coli rrnB gene
   2387..2414    +  terminator     T7Te terminator: phage T7 early transcription terminator
   2456..2548    +  misc_RNA       Nm tracrRNA: trans-activating CRISPR RNA for the Neisseria meningitidis CRISPR/Cas9 system (Hou et al., 2013)
   2578..2957    +  enhancer       CMV enhancer: human cytomegalovirus immediate early enhancer
   2958..3161    +  promoter       CMV promoter: human cytomegalovirus (CMV) immediate early promoter
   3237..3941    +  CDS            mCherry: mCherry is a basic (constitutively fluorescent) red fluorescent protein published in 2004, derived from Discosoma sp.. It is reported to be a very rapidly-maturing monomer with low acid sensitivity.
   3951..7196    +  CDS            cas9: CAS9_NEIMA - Experimental evidence at protein level: Swiss-Prot protein existence level 1. CRISPR (clustered regularly interspaced short palindromic repeat) is an adaptive immune system that provides protection against mobile genetic elements (viruses, transposable elements and conjugative plasmids). CRISPR clusters contain spacers, sequences complementary to antecedent mobile elements, and target invading nucleic acids. CRISPR clusters are transcribed and processed into CRISPR RNA (crRNA). In type II CRISPR systems correct processing of pre-crRNA requires a trans- encoded small RNA (tracrRNA)
   7359..9167    +  CDS            polA (fragment): DPO1_ECOLI - Also known as resA. Experimental evidence at protein level: Swiss-Prot protein existence level 1. In addition to polymerase activity, this DNA polymerase exhibits 3'-5' and 5'-3' exonuclease activity. It is able to utilize nicked circular duplex DNA as a template and can unwind the parental DNA strand from its template. From Escherichia coli (strain K12).
   9226..9266    +  polyA_signal   poly(A) signal (fragment): synthetic polyadenylation signal
   9280..9298    -  promoter       T7 promoter: promoter for bacteriophage T7 RNA polymerase
   9301..9458    +  CDS            lacZα (fragment): LacZα fragment of β-galactosidase; lacZ fragment
   9463..9891    +  rep_origin     f1 ori (sequence partly withheld): f1 bacteriophage origin of replication; arrow indicates direction of (+) strand synthesis
   9944..10048   +  promoter       AmpR promoter: bla
  10049..10909   +  CDS            AmpR: β-lactamase; bla; confers resistance to ampicillin, carbenicillin, and related antibiotics
>Addgene plasmid #249077 | pEvolvR-mCherry-eNme2.C.NR-nCas9(D16A)-PolI5MΔ | addgene full sequence | sequence record 496316 | Addgene NGS Result
TTGAGATCCTTTTTTTCTGCGCGTAATCTGCTGCTTGCAAACAAAAAAACCACCGCTACCAGCGGTGGTT
TGTTTGCCGGATCAAGAGCTACCAACTCTTTTTCCGAAGGTAACTGGCTTCAGCAGAGCGCAGATACCAA
ATACTGTTCTTCTAGTGTAGCCGTAGTTAGGCCACCACTTCAAGAACTCTGTAGCACCGCCTACATACCT
CGCTCTGCTAATCCTGTTACCAGTGGCTGCTGCCAGTGGCGATAAGTCGTGTCTTACCGGGTTGGACTCA
AGACGATAGTTACCGGATAAGGCGCAGCGGTCGGGCTGAACGGGGGGTTCGTGCACACAGCCCAGCTTGG
AGCGAACGACCTACACCGAACTGAGATACCTACAGCGTGAGCTATGAGAAAGCGCCACGCTTCCCGAAGG
GAGAAAGGCGGACAGGTATCCGGTAAGCGGCAGGGTCGGAACAGGAGAGCGCACGAGGGAGCTTCCAGGG
GGAAACGCCTGGTATCTTTATAGTCCTGTCGGGTTTCGCCACCTCTGACTTGAGCGTCGATTTTTGTGAT
GCTCGTCAGGGGGGCGGAGCCTATGGAAAAACGCCAGCAACGCGGCCTTTTTACGGTTCCTGGCCTTTTG
CTGGCCTTTTGCTCACATGTTCTTTCCTGCGTTATCCCCTGATTCTGTGGATAACCGTATTACCGCCTTT
GAGTGAGCTGATACCGCTCGCCGCAGCCGAACGACCGAGCGCAGCGAGTCAGTGAGCGAGGAAGCGGAAG
AGCGCCCAATACGCAAACCGCCTCTCCCCGCGCGTTGGCCGATTCATTAATGCAGCTGGCACGACAGGTT
TCCCGACTGGAAAGCGGGCAGTGAGCGCAACGCAATTAATGTGAGTTAGCTCACTCATTAGGCACCCCAG
GCTTTACACTTTATGCTTCCGGCTCGTATGTTGTGTGGAATTGTGAGCGGATAACAATTTCACACAGGAA
ACAGCTATGACCATGATTACGCCAAGCTCGAAATTAACCCTCACTAAAGGGAACAAAAGCTGGAGCTCCA
CCGCGGTGGCGGCCGCTCTTAAGGGGTGCAGCGGCCTCCGCGCCGGGTTTTGGCGCCTCGGTGAGTGAGT
GTGTGCGTGTTGGATCCAAGGTCGGGCAGGAAGAGGGCCTATTTCCCATGATTCCTTCATATTTGCATAT
ACGATACAAGGCTGTTAGAGAGATAATTAGAATTAATTTGACTGTAAACACAAAGATATTAGTACAAAAT
ACGTGACGTAGAAAGTAATAATTTCTTGGGTAGTTTGCAGTTTTAAAATTATGTTTTAAAATGGACTATC
ATATGCTTACCGTAACTTGAAAGTATTTCGATTTCTTGGCTTTATATATCTTGTGGAAAGGACGAAACAC
CTGAGACGGAAAGTGAAACGTGATTTCATGCGTCATTTTGAACATTTTGTAAATCTTATTTAATAATGTG
TGCGGCAATTCACATTTAATTTATGAATGTTTTCTTAACATCGCGGCAACTCAAGAAACGGCAGGTTCGG
ATCTTAGCTACTAGAGAAAGAGGAGAAATACTAGATGCGTAAAGGCGAAGAGCTGTTCACTGGTGTCGTC
CCTATTCTGGTGGAACTGGATGGTGATGTCAACGGTCATAAGTTTTCCGTGCGTGGCGAGGGTGAAGGTG
ACGCAACTAATGGTAAACTGACGCTGAAGTTCATCTGTACTACTGGTAAACTGCCGGTTCCTTGGCCGAC
TCTGGTAACGACGCTGACTTATGGTGTTCAGTGCTTTGCTCGTTATCCGGACCATATGAAGCAGCATGAC
TTCTTCAAGTCCGCCATGCCGGAAGGCTATGTGCAGGAACGCACGATTTCCTTTAAGGATGACGGCACGT
ACAAAACGCGTGCGGAAGTGAAATTTGAAGGCGATACCCTGGTAAACCGCATTGAGCTGAAAGGCATTGA
CTTTAAAGAGGACGGCAATATCCTGGGCCATAAGCTGGAATACAATTTTAACAGCCACAATGTTTACATC
ACCGCCGATAAACAAAAAAATGGCATTAAAGCGAATTTTAAAATTCGCCACAACGTGGAGGATGGCAGCG
TGCAGCTGGCTGATCACTACCAGCAAAACACTCCAATCGGTGATGGTCCTGTTCTGCTGCCAGACAATCA
CTATCTGAGCACGCAAAGCGTTCTGTCTAAAGATCCGAACGAGAAACGCGATCATATGGTTCTGCTGGAG
TTCGTAACCGCAGCGGGCATCACGCATGGTATGGATGAACTGTACAAATGACCAGGCATCAAATAAAACG
AAAGGCTCAGTCGAAAGACTGGGCCTTTCGTTTTATCTGTTGTTTGTCGGTGAACGCTCTCTACTAGAGT
CACACTGGCTCACCTTCGGGTGGGCCTTTCTGCGTTTATACGTCTCAGTTGTAGCTCCCTTTCTCATTTC
GGAAACGAAATGAGAACCGTTGCTACAATAAGGCCGTCTGAAAAGATGTGCCGCAACGCTCTGCCCCTTA
AAGCTTCTGCTTTAAGGGGCATCGTTTATTTTCCGCGGCCTCTAGACTCGAGGCGTTGACATTGATTATT
GACTAGTTATTAATAGTAATCAATTACGGGGTCATTAGTTCATAGCCCATATATGGAGTTCCGCGTTACA
TAACTTACGGTAAATGGCCCGCCTGGCTGACCGCCCAACGACCCCCGCCCATTGACGTCAATAATGACGT
ATGTTCCCATAGTAACGCCAATAGGGACTTTCCATTGACGTCAATGGGTGGAGTATTTACGGTAAACTGC
CCACTTGGCAGTACATCAAGTGTATCATATGCCAAGTACGCCCCCTATTGACGTCAATGACGGTAAATGG
CCCGCCTGGCATTATGCCCAGTACATGACCTTATGGGACTTTCCTACTTGGCAGTACATCTACGTATTAG
TCATCGCTATTACCATGGTGATGCGGTTTTGGCAGTACATCAATGGGCGTGGATAGCGGTTTGACTCACG
GGGATTTCCAAGTCTCCACCCCATTGACGTCAATGGGAGTTTGTTTTGGCACCAAAATCAACGGGACTTT
CCAAAATGTCGTAACAACTCCGCCCCATTGACGCAAATGGGCGGTAGGCGTGTACGGTGGGAGGTCTATA
TAAGCAGAGCTCTCTGGCTAACTACCGGTGCCACCATGGCCCCAAAGAAGAAGCGGAAGGTCGGTATCCA
CGGAGTCCCAGCAGCCGTGAGCAAGGGCGAGGAGGATAACATGGCCATCATCAAGGAGTTCATGCGCTTC
AAGGTGCACATGGAGGGCTCCGTGAACGGCCACGAGTTCGAGATCGAGGGCGAGGGCGAGGGCCGCCCCT
ACGAGGGCACCCAGACCGCCAAGCTGAAGGTGACCAAGGGTGGCCCCCTGCCCTTCGCCTGGGACATCCT
GTCCCCTCAGTTCATGTACGGCTCCAAGGCCTACGTGAAGCACCCCGCCGACATCCCCGACTACTTGAAG
CTGTCCTTCCCCGAGGGCTTCAAGTGGGAGCGCGTGATGAACTTCGAGGACGGCGGCGTGGTGACCGTGA
CCCAGGACTCCTCCCTGCAGGACGGCGAGTTCATCTACAAGGTGAAGCTGCGCGGCACCAACTTCCCCTC
CGACGGCCCCGTAATGCAGAAGAAGACCATGGGCTGGGAGGCCTCCTCCGAGCGGATGTACCCCGAGGAC
GGCGCCCTGAAGGGCGAGATCAAGCAGAGGCTGAAGCTGAAGGACGGCGGCCACTACGACGCTGAGGTCA
AGACCACCTACAAGGCCAAGAAGCCCGTGCAGCTGCCCGGCGCCTACAACGTCAACATCAAGTTGGACAT
CACCTCCCACAACGAGGACTACACCATCGTGGAACAGTACGAACGCGCCGAGGGCCGCCACTCCACCGGC
GGCATGGACGAGCTGTACAAGGGATCCGGTATGGCCGCCTTCAAGCCTAACCCAATCAATTACATCCTGG
GACTGGCAATCGGAATCGCATCCGTGGGATGGGCTATGGTGGAGATCGACGAGGAGGAGAATCCTATCCG
GCTGATCGATCTGGGCGTGAGAGTGTTTGAGAGGGCCGAGGTGCCAAAGACCGGCGATTCTCTGGCTATG
GCCCGGAGACTGGCACGGAGCGTGAGGCGCCTGACACGGAGAAGGGCACACAGGCTGCTGAGGGCACGCC
GGCTGCTGAAGAGAGAGGGCGTGCTGCAGGCAGCAGACTTCGATGAGAATGGCCTGATCACAAGCCTGCC
AAACACCCCCTGGCAGCTGAGAGCAGCCGCCCTGGACAGGAAGCTGACACCACTGGAGTGGTCTGCCGTG
CTGCTGCACCTGATCAAGCACCGCGGCTACCTGAGCCAGCGGAAGAACGAGGGAGAGACAGCAGCCAAGG
AGCTGGGCGCCCTGCTGAAGGGAGTGGCCAACAATGCCCACGCCCTGCAGACCGGCGATTTCAGGACACC
TGCCGAGCTGGCCCTGAATAAGTTTGAGAAGGAGTCCGGCCACATCAGAAACCAGAGGGGCGACTATAGC
CACACCTTCTCCCGCAAGGATCTGCAGGCCGAGCTGATCCTGCTGTTCGAGAAGCAGAAGGAGTTTGGCA
ATCCACACGTGAGCGGAGGCCTGAAGGAGGGAATCGAAACCCTGCTGATGACACAGAGGCCTGCCCTGTC
CGGCGACGCAGTGCAGAAGATGCTGGGACACTGCACCCTGGAGCCTACCGAGCCAAAGGCCGCCAAGAAC
ACCTACACAGCCGAGCGGTTTATCTGGCTGACAAAGCTGAACAATCTGAGAATCCTGGAGCAGGGATCCG
AGAGGCCACTGACCGACACAGAGAGGTCCACCCTGATGGATGAGCCTTACCGGAAGTCTAAGCTGACATA
TGCCCAGGCCAGAAAGCTGCTGGGCCTGGAGGACACCGCCTTCTTTAAGGGCCTGAGATACGGCAAGGAT
AATGCCGAGGCCTCCACACTGATGGAGATGAAGGCCTATCACGCCATCTCTCGCGCCCTGGAGAAGGAGG
GCCTGAAGGACAAGAAGTCCCCCCTGAACCTGAGCTCCGAGCTGCAGGATGAGATCGGCACCGCCTTCTC
TCTGTTTAAGACCGACGAGGATATCACAGGCCGCCTGAAGGACAGGGTGCAGCCTGAGATCCTGGAGGCC
CTGCTGAAGCACATCTCTTTCGATAAGTTTGTGCAGATCAGCCTGAAGGCCCTGAGAAGGATCGTGCCAC
TGATGGAGCAGGGCAAGCGGTACGACGAGGCCTGCGCCGAGATCTACGGCGTGCACTATGGCAAGAAGAA
CACAGAGGAGAAGATCTATCTGCCCCCTATCCCTGCCGACGAGATCAGAAATCCTGTGGTGCTGAGGGCC
CTGTCCCAGGCAAGAAAAGTGATCAACGGAGTGGTGCGCCGGTACGGATCTCCAGCCCGGATCCACATCG
AAACCGCCAGAGAAGTGGGCAAGAGCTTCAAGGACCGGAAGGAGATCGAGAAGAGACAGGAGGAGAATCG
CAAGGATCGGGAGAAGGCCGCCGCCAAGTTTAGGGAGTACTTCCCTAACTTTGTGGGCGAGCCAAAGTCT
AAGGACATCCTGAAGCTGCGCCTGTACGAGCAGCAGCACGGCAAGTGTCTGTATAGCGGCAAGGAGATCA
ATCTGGTGCGGCTGAACGAGAAGGGCTATGTGGAGATCGATCACGCCCTGCCTTTCTCCAGAACCTGGGA
CGATTCTTTTAACAATAAGGTGCTGGTGCTGGGCAGCGAGAACCAGAATAAGGGCAATCAGACACCATAC
GAGTATTTCAATGGCAAGGACAACTCCAGGGAGTGGCAGGAGTTCAAGGCCCGCGTGGAAACCTCTAGAT
TTCCCAGGAGCAAGAAGCAGCGGATCCTGCTGCAGAAGTTCGACGAGGATGGCTTTAAGGAGTGCAACCT
GAATGACACCAGATACGTGAACCGGTTCCTGTGCCAGTTTGTGGCCGATCACATCCTGCTGACCGGCAAG
GGCAAGAGAAGGGTGTTCGCCTCTAATGGCCAGATCACAAACCTGCTGAGGGGATTTTGGGGACTGAGGA
AGGTGCGGGCAGAGAATGACAGACACCACGCACTGGATGCAGTGGTGGTGGCATGCAGCACCGTGGCAAT
GCAGCAGAAGATCACAAGATTCGTGAGGTATAAGGAGATGAACGCCTTTGACGGCAAGACCATCGATAAG
GAGACAGGCAAGGTGCTGCACCAGAAGACCCACTTCCCCCAGCCTTGGGAGTTCTTTGCCCAGGAAGTGA
TGATCCGGGTGTTCGGCAAGCCAGACGGCAAGCCTGAGTTTGAGGAGGCCGATACCCCAGAGAAGCTGAG
GACACTGCTGGCAGAGAAGCTGTCTAGCAGGCCAGAGGCAGTGCACGAGTACGTGACCCCACTGTTCGTG
TCCAGGGCACCCAATCGGAAGATGTCTGGCGCCCACAAGGACACACTGAGAAGCGCCAAGAGGTTTGTGA
AGCACAACGAGAAGATCTCCGTGAAGAGAGTGTGGCTGACCGAGATCAAGCTGGCCGATCTGGAGAACAT
GGTGAATTACAAGAACGGCAGGGAGATCGAGCTGTATGAGGCCCTGAAGGCAAGGCTGGAGGCCTACGGA
GGAAATGCCAAGCAGGCCTTCGACCCAAAGGATAACCCCTTTTATAAGAAGGGAGGACAGCTGGTGAAGG
CCGTGCGGGTGGAGAAGACCCAGAAGAGCGGCGTGCTGCTGAATAAGAAGAACGCCTACACAATCGCCGA
CAATGGCGATATGGTGAGAGTGGACGTGTTCTGTAAGGTGGATAAGAAGGGCAAGAATCAGTACTTTATC
GTGCCTATCTATGCCTGGCAGGTGGCCGAGAACATCCTGCCAGACATCGATTGCAAGGGCTACAGAATCG
ACGATAGCTATACATTCTGTTTTTCCCTGCACAAGTATGACCTGATCGCCTTCCAGAAGGATGAGAAGTC
CAAGGTGGAGTTTGCCTACTATATCAATTGCGACTCCTCTAGCGGCGGCTTCTACCTGGCCTGGCACGAT
AAGGGCAGCCGCGAGCAGCGCTTTCGCATCTCCACCCAGAATCTGGCCCTGATCCAGAAGTATCAGGTGA
ACGAGCTGGGCAAGGAGATCAGGCCATGTCGGCTGAAGAAGCGCCCACCCGTGCGGGCCTATCCCTATGA
CGTGCCCGATTATGCCAGCCTGGGCAGCGGCTCCCCCAAGAAAAAACGCAAGGTGGAAGATCCTAAGAAA
AAGCGGAAAGGTTCTAGTGAAACCCCGGGAACAAGTGAGTCGGCCACCCCTGAAGGTGGATCAGGGGGTA
GCGGATCCTCTTACGATAATTATGTTACGATTCTGGACGAGGAAACCTTAAAGGCTTGGATCGCTAAATT
AGAGAAGGCTCCTGTTTTCGCTTTCGACACGGAAACGGATTCTCTGGACAATATTAGTGCGAATCTTGTT
GGTCTGAGTTTCGCAATTGAACCGGGTGTTGCTGCTTACATCCCTGTGGCACACGACTACCTGGACGCTC
CGGACCAGATTTCACGTGAACGCGCTCTGGAACTGCTGAAGCCTTTATTAGAGGACGAGAAAGCTTTGAA
AGTTGGTCAGAATTTGAAGTATGCTCGTGGAATCTTAGCTAATTATGGTATCGAGTTGCGCGGTATCGCT
TTCGACACGATGTTGGAATCTTATATCCTGAACTCTGTCGCTGGTCGCCATGACATGGACTCTCTGGCTG
AGCGCTGGCTGAAACATAAGACGATTACCTTCGAGGAAATCGCAGGAAAGGGTAAGAACCAGCTCACGTT
CAATCAAATCGCTCTGGAGGAAGCTGGTCGCTATGCTGCTGAGGACGCTGACGTTACTCTGCAACTGCAC
TTGAAGATGTGGCCTGACTTGCAGAAGCATAAGGGTCCACTGAATGTTTTTGAAAACATTGAGATGCCTT
TGGTTCCAGTTCTGTCTCGTATCGAGCGCAATGGCGTTAAAATTGACCCAAAGGTTTTACATAACCACTC
AGAGGAACTGACGCTGCGCTTAGCCGAATTGGAGAAAAAGGCTCACGAGATCGCTGGCGAAGAGTTCAAT
CTGTCATCTACGAAACAACTGCAGACTATCCTGTTCGAGAAGCAAGGTATCAAGCCATTAAAAAAGACCC
CTGGCGGTGCTCCGTCTACCTCTGAGGAAGTTTTGGAGGAGTTAGCTTTGGATTACCCTCTGCCGAAGGT
TATCTTGGAATACCGCGGTTTGGCTAAATTGAAGTCTACTTATACGGATAAACTTCCTTTGATGATTAAT
CCAAAGACGGGTCGCGTTCACACGTCGTACCATCAAGCTGTTACCGCTACCGGTCGCCTGTCTTCTACGG
ATCCGAATTTACAGAATATTCCTGTGCGCAATGAGGAGGGCCGCCGCATTCGTCAAGCTTTTATCGCTCC
GGAAGACTACGTTATCGTTTCTGCTGATTATTCTCAAAATGAATTACGTATCATGGCTCACCTGTCTCGC
GATAAGGGTCTGTTGACGGCCTTTGCTGAGGGTAAGGACATTCATCGTGCTACCGCTGCTGAGGTTTACG
GCCTGCCGTTGGAAACGGTTACGTCTGAACAGCGTCGCTCTGCTAAGCGTATTAATTTCGGCTTAATCTA
CGGTATGTCTGCGTTTGGCTTAGCTCGTCAGCTGAATATCCCGCGCAAGGAAGCTCAAAAATATATGGAT
CTGTATTTTGAGCGTTACCACGGTGTTTTGGAATACATGGAGCGTACGCGCGCGCAAGCTAAGGAACAAG
GTTATGTGGAAACCTTGGATGGTCGTCGCTTGTACTTGCCTGACATTAAGTCTTCTAACGGCGCCCGCCG
CGCTGCTGCCGAGCGCGCTGCTATCAATGCTCCGATGCAAGGTACTGCTGCTGATATTATTAAGCGTGCT
ATGATCGCTGTGGACGCTTGGCTGCAAGCTGAACAGCCTCGCGTTCGCATGATTATGCAAGTTCATGACG
AGTTGGTTTTCGAGGTGCATAAGGACGACGTGGACGCTGTTGCTAAACAAATCCACCAGTTGATGGAGAA
TTGCACGCGCTTAGACGTTCCGCTGCTGGTTGAAGTTGGTTCTGGTGAAAACTGGGACCAGGCTCACTAA
TGGCTGAAAACTGGGACCAGGCTCACTAACTCAGATCCTACTAGGTTTAATAAACATCTTTATTTTCATT
ACATCTGTGTGTTGGTTTTTTGTGTGGTACCCAATTCGCCCTATAGTGAGTCGTATTACAATTCACTGGC
CGTCGTTTTACAACGTCGTGACTGGGAAAACCCTGGCGTTACCCAACTTAATCGCCTTGCAGCACATCCC
CCTTTCGCCAGCTGGCGTAATAGCGAAGAGGCCCGCACCGATCGCCCTTCCCAACAGTTGCGCAGCCTGA
ATGGCGAATGGG
[124 nt withheld, positions 9463-9586]
C
[91 nt withheld, positions 9588-9678]
A
[49 nt withheld, positions 9680-9728]
CCTTTGACGTTGGAGTCCACGTTCTTT
[37 nt withheld, positions 9756-9792]
ACCCTATCTCGGTCTATTCTTTTGATTTATAAGGGATTTTGCCGATTTCGGCCTATTGGTTAAAAAATGA
GCTGATTTAACAAAAATTTAACGCGAATTTTAACAAAATATTAACGCTTACAATTTAGGTGGCACTTTTC
GGGGAAATGTGCGCGGAACCCCTATTTGTTTATTTTTCTAAATACATTCAAATATGTATCCGCTCATGAG
ACAATAACCCTGATAAATGCTTCAATAATATTGAAAAAGGAAGAGTATGAGTATTCAACATTTCCGTGTC
GCCCTTATTCCCTTTTTTGCGGCATTTTGCCTTCCTGTTTTTGCTCACCCAGAAACGCTGGTGAAAGTAA
AAGATGCTGAAGATCAGTTGGGTGCACGAGTGGGTTACATCGAACTGGATCTCAACAGCGGTAAGATCCT
TGAGAGTTTTCGCCCCGAAGAACGTTTTCCAATGATGAGCACTTTTAAAGTTCTGCTATGTGGCGCGGTA
TTATCCCGTATTGACGCCGGGCAAGAGCAACTCGGTCGCCGCATACACTATTCTCAGAATGACTTGGTTG
AGTACTCACCAGTCACAGAAAAGCATCTTACGGATGGCATGACAGTAAGAGAATTATGCAGTGCTGCCAT
AACCATGAGTGATAACACTGCGGCCAACTTACTTCTGACAACGATCGGAGGACCGAAGGAGCTAACCGCT
TTTTTGCACAACATGGGGGATCATGTAACTCGCCTTGATCGTTGGGAACCGGAGCTGAATGAAGCCATAC
CAAACGACGAGCGTGACACCACGATGCCTGTAGCAATGGCAACAACGTTGCGCAAACTATTAACTGGCGA
ACTACTTACTCTAGCTTCCCGGCAACAATTAATAGACTGGATGGAGGCGGATAAAGTTGCAGGACCACTT
CTGCGCTCGGCCCTTCCGGCTGGCTGGTTTATTGCTGATAAATCTGGAGCCGGTGAGCGTGGTTCTCGCG
GTATCATTGCAGCACTGGGGCCAGATGGTAAGCCCTCCCGTATCGTAGTTATCTACACGACGGGGAGTCA
GGCAACTATGGATGAACGAAATAGACAGATCGCTGAGATAGGTGCCTCACTGATTAAGCATTGGTAACTG
TCAGACCAAGTTTACTCATATATACTTTAGATTGATTTAAAACTTCATTTTTAATTTAAAAGGATCTAGG
TGAAGATCCTTTTTGATAATCTCATGACCAAAATCCCTTAACGTGAGTTTTCGTTCCACTGAGCGTCAGA
CCCCGTAGAAAAGATCAAAGGATCTTC
